>Addgene plasmid #70622 | R777-E338 Hs.STK3-nostop | depositor full sequence | sequence record 126071 | Full Sequence
TTAACGCTAGCATGGATGTTTTCCCAGTCACGACGTTGTAAAACGACGGCCAGTCTTAAAATTCGAGCTC
GGTCCGAGGATCCGAAATAATGATTTTATTTTGACTGATAGTGACCTGTTCGTTGCAACAAATTGATAAG
CAATGCTTTTTTATAATGCCAACTTTGTACAAAAAAGTTGGCACCATGGAGCAGCCGCCGGCGCCTAAGA
GTAAACTAAAAAAGCTGAGTGAAGACAGTTTGACTAAGCAGCCTGAAGAAGTTTTTGATGTATTAGAGAA
GCTTGGAGAAGGGTCTTATGGAAGTGTATTTAAAGCAATACACAAGGAATCCGGTCAAGTTGTCGCAATT
AAACAAGTACCTGTTGAATCAGATCTTCAGGAAATAATCAAAGAAATTTCCATAATGCAGCAATGTGACA
GCCCATATGTTGTAAAGTACTATGGCAGTTATTTTAAGAATACAGACCTCTGGATTGTTATGGAGTACTG
TGGCGCTGGCTCTGTCTCAGACATAATTAGATTACGAAACAAGACATTAATAGAAGATGAAATTGCAACC
ATTCTTAAATCTACATTGAAAGGACTAGAATATTTGCACTTTATGAGAAAAATACACAGAGATATAAAAG
CTGGAAATATTCTCCTCAATACAGAAGGACATGCAAAATTGGCAGATTTTGGAGTGGCTGGTCAGTTAAC
AGATACAATGGCAAAACGCAATACTGTAATAGGAACTCCATTTTGGATGGCTCCTGAGGTGATTCAAGAA
ATAGGCTATAACTGTGTGGCCGACATCTGGTCCCTTGGCATTACTTCTATAGAAATGGCTGAAGGAAAAC
CTCCTTATGCTGATATACATCCAATGAGGGCTATTTTTATGATTCCCACAAATCCACCACCAACATTCAG
AAAGCCAGAACTTTGGTCCGATGATTTCACCGATTTTGTTAAAAAGTGTTTGGTGAAGAATCCTGAGCAG
AGAGCTACTGCAACACAACTTTTACAGCATCCTTTTATCAAGAATGCCAAACCTGTATCAATATTAAGAG
ACCTGATCACAGAAGCTATGGAGATCAAAGCTAAAAGACATGAGGAACAGCAACGAGAATTGGAAGAGGA
AGAAGAAAATTCGGATGAAGATGAGCTGGATTCCCACACCATGGTGAAGACTAGTGTGGAGAGTGTGGGC
ACCATGCGGGCCACAAGCACGATGAGTGAAGGGGCCCAGACCATGATTGAACATAATAGCACGATGTTGG
AATCCGACTTGGGGACCATGGTGATAAACAGTGAGGATGAGGAAGAAGAAGATGGAACTATGAAAAGAAA
TGCAACCTCACCACAAGTACAAAGACCATCTTTCATGGACTACTTTGATAAGCAAGACTTCAAGAATAAG
AGTCACGAAAACTGTAATCAGAACATGCATGAACCCTTCCCTATGTCCAAAAACGTTTTTCCTGATAACT
GGAAAGTTCCTCAAGATGGAGACTTTGACTTTTTGAAAAATCTAAGTTTAGAAGAACTACAGATGCGGTT
AAAAGCACTGGACCCCATGATGGAACGGGAGATAGAAGAACTTCGTCAGAGATACACTGCGAAAAGACAG
CCCATTCTGGATGCGATGGATGCAAAGAAAAGAAGGCAGCAAAACTTTTCAACTTTCTTGTACAAAGTTG
GCATTATAGGAAAGCATTGCTTATCAATTTGTTGCAACGAACAGGTCACTATCAGTCAAAATAAAATCAT
TATTTGCATGCAAGCTTAGATCCTCTAGACCAGCCAGGACAGAAATGCCTCGACTTCGCTGCTACCCAAG
GTTGCCGGGTGACGCACACCGTGGAAACGGATGAAGGCACGAACCCAGTGGACATAAGCCTGTTCGGTTC
GTAAGCTGTAATGCAAGTAGCGTATGCGCTCACGCAACTGGTCCAGAACCTTGACCGAACGCAGCGGTGG
TAACGGCGCAGTGGCGGTTTTCATGGCTTGTTATGACTGTTTTTTTGGGGTACAGTCTATGCCTCGGGCA
TCCAAGCAGCAAGCGCGTTACGCCGTGGGTCGATGTTTGATGTTATGGAGCAGCAACGATGTTACGCAGC
AGGGCAGTCGCCCTAAAACAAAGTTAAACATTATGAGGGAAGCGGTGATCGCCGAAGTATCGACTCAACT
ATCAGAGGTAGTTGGCGTCATCGAGCGCCATCTCGAACCGACGTTGCTGGCCGTACATTTGTACGGCTCC
GCAGTGGATGGCGGCCTGAAGCCACACAGTGATATTGATTTGCTGGTTACGGTGACCGTAAGGCTTGATG
AAACAACGCGGCGAGCTTTGATCAACGACCTTTTGGAAACTTCGGCTTCCCCTGGAGAGAGCGAGATTCT
CCGCGCTGTAGAAGTCACCATTGTTGTGCACGACGACATCATTCCGTGGCGTTATCCAGCTAAGCGCGAA
CTGCAATTTGGAGAATGGCAGCGCAATGACATTCTTGCAGGTATCTTCGAGCCAGCCACGATCGACATTG
ATCTGGCTATCTTGCTGACAAAAGCAAGAGAACATAGCGTTGCCTTGGTAGGTCCAGCGGCGGAGGAACT
CTTTGATCCGGTTCCTGAACAGGATCTATTTGAGGCGCTAAATGAAACCTTAACGCTATGGAACTCGCCG
CCCGACTGGGCTGGCGATGAGCGAAATGTAGTGCTTACGTTGTCCCGCATTTGGTACAGCGCAGTAACCG
GCAAAATCGCGCCGAAGGATGTCGCTGCCGACTGGGCAATGGAGCGCCTGCCGGCCCAGTATCAGCCCGT
CATACTTGAAGCTAGACAGGCTTATCTTGGACAAGAAGAAGATCGCTTGGCCTCGCGCGCAGATCAGTTG
GAAGAATTTGTCCACTACGTGAAAGGCGAGATCACCAAGGTAGTCGGCAAATAACCCTCGAGCCACCCAT
GACCAAAATCCCTTAACGTGAGTTACGCGTCGTTCCACTGAGCGTCAGACCCCGTAGAAAAGATCAAAGG
ATCTTCTTGAGATCCTTTTTTTCTGCGCGTAATCTGCTGCTTGCAAACAAAAAAACCACCGCTACCAGCG
GTGGTTTGTTTGCCGGATCAAGAGCTACCAACTCTTTTTCCGAAGGTAACTGGCTTCAGCAGAGCGCAGA
TACCAAATACTGTCCTTCTAGTGTAGCCGTAGTTAGGCCACCACTTCAAGAACTCTGTAGCACCGCCTAC
ATACCTCGCTCTGCTAATCCTGTTACCAGTGGCTGCTGCCAGTGGCGATAAGTCGTGTCTTACCGGGTTG
GACTCAAGACGATAGTTACCGGATAAGGCGCAGCGGTCGGGCTGAACGGGGGGTTCGTGCACACAGCCCA
GCTTGGAGCGAACGACCTACACCGAACTGAGATACCTACAGCGTGAGCATTGAGAAAGCGCCACGCTTCC
CGAAGGGAGAAAGGCGGACAGGTATCCGGTAAGCGGCAGGGTCGGAACAGGAGAGCGCACGAGGGAGCTT
CCAGGGGGAAACGCCTGGTATCTTTATAGTCCTGTCGGGTTTCGCCACCTCTGACTTGAGCGTCGATTTT
TGTGATGCTCGTCAGGGGGGCGGAGCCTATGGAAAAACGCCAGCAACGCGGCCTTTTTACGGTTCCTGGC
CTTTTGCTGGCCTTTTGCTCACATGTTCTTTCCTGCGTTATCCCCTGATTCTGTGGATAACCGTATTACC
GCCTTTGAGTGAGCTGATACCGCTCGCCGCAGCCGAACGACCGAGCGCAGCGAGTCAGTGAGCGAGGAAG
CGGAAGAGCGCCCAATACGCAAACCGCCTCTCCCCGCGCGTTGGCCGATTCATTAATGCAGCTGGCACGA
CAGGTTTCCCGACTGGAAAGCGGGCAGTGAGCGCAACGCAATTAATACGCGTACCGCTAGCCAGGAAGAG
TTTGTAGAAACGCAAAAAGGCCATCCGTCAGGATGGCCTTCTGCTTAGTTTGATGCCTGGCAGTTTATGG
CGGGCGTCCTGCCCGCCACCCTCCGGGCCGTTGCTTCACAACGTTCAAATCCGCTCCCGGCGGATTTGTC
CTACTCAGGAGAGCGTTCACCGACAAACAACAGATAAAACGAAAGGCCCAGTCTTCCGACTGAGCCTTTC
GTTTTATTTGATGCCTGGCAGTTCCCTACTCTCGCG
Features (pLannotate 1.2.2; 11 found; start..end, strand, type, name):
     18..54      -  CDS            lacZα (fragment): LacZα fragment of β-galactosidase; lacZ fragment
     85..180     +  protein_bind   attL3: mutant version of attL; recombination site for the Gateway® LR reaction LR Clonase™
    186..1658    +  CDS            STK3: STK3_HUMAN - Also known as KRS1, MST2. Experimental evidence at protein level: Swiss-Prot protein existence level 1. Stress-activated, pro-apoptotic kinase which, following caspase-cleavage, enters the nucleus and induces chromatin condensation followed by internucleosomal DNA fragmentation. Key component of the Hippo signaling pathway which plays a pivotal role in organ size control and tumor suppression by restricting proliferation and promoting apoptosis. The core of this pathway is composed of a kinase cascade wherein STK3/MST2 and STK4/MST1, in complex with its regulatory protein SAV1, ph
   1663..1756    -  protein_bind   attL2 (fragment): mutant version of attL; recombination site for the Gateway® LR reaction LR Clonase™
   1871..1894    +  promoter       Pc promoter (fragment): intI1 (promoter lies within the coding sequence); class 1 integron promoter
   2070..2126    +  CDS            GmR (fragment): gentamycin acetyltransferase; aacC1; confers resistance to gentamycin
   2133..2924    +  CDS            SmR: aminoglycoside adenylyltransferase (Murphy, 1985); aadA; confers resistance to spectinomycin and streptomycin
   3017..3605    +  rep_origin     ori: high-copy-number ColE1/pMB1/pBR322/pUC origin of replication
   3788..3880    +  CDS            lacI (fragment): lac repressor; lacI; The lac repressor binds to the lac operator to inhibit transcription in E. coli. This inhibition can be relieved by adding lactose or isopropyl-β-D-thiogalactopyranoside (IPTG).
   3935..3962    -  terminator     rrnB T2 terminator: transcription terminator T2 from the E. coli rrnB gene
   4094..4137    +  terminator     rrnB T1 terminator: Escherichia coli rrnB; transcription terminator T1 from the E. coli rrnB gene
