[The description below was written by a language model from this plasmid's Addgene catalogue record and pLannotate feature annotations shown in this document.]
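Description:
R777-E338 Hs.STK3-nostop is a Gateway entry clone built on the pDonor-255 backbone, carrying the human STK3 open reading frame (also known as MST2 or KRS1, reference transcript NM_006281.3) with its stop codon removed. The plasmid is about 4.2 kb in total, of which the insert accounts for 1,473 bp. It is maintained in E. coli through a high-copy ColE1/pUC-type origin and selected with spectinomycin, resistance being provided by the aadA (SmR) aminoglycoside adenylyltransferase gene. Annotated fragments of a class 1 integron Pc promoter and a gentamicin acetyltransferase gene lie just upstream of aadA and appear to be remnants of the source of the resistance cassette. Short lacZα and lacI fragments are likewise backbone vestiges rather than functional genes. rrnB T1 and T2 terminators lie upstream of the cloning region, where they would help insulate the insert from read-through transcription.

The STK3 coding sequence is flanked by two attL recombination sites, which the automated annotation labels attL3 and a partial attL2. These sites allow the ORF to be transferred by an LR Clonase reaction into attR-containing destination vectors. The entry clone has no annotated promoter driving STK3, so expression depends on the destination vector chosen. Because the stop codon is absent, the ORF can read through into downstream sequence, which makes the clone suited to building C-terminal fusions with tags or reporters. STK3 encodes a stress-activated, pro-apoptotic serine/threonine kinase that is a core component of the Hippo signalling pathway controlling organ size and tumour suppression, so derived expression constructs would be useful for studying that pathway.
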