Addgene plasmid #70622: R777-E338 Hs.STK3-nostop
Purpose: Gateway ORF clone of human STK3 [NM_006281.3] without stop codon (for C-terminal fusions)
Depositing lab: Dominic Esposito. Depositing organization: National Cancer Institute (NCI).
Backbone
  Vector backbone: pDonor-255
  Backbone size w/o insert (bp): 2693
  Vector type: Gateway Entry Clone
Growth in bacteria
  Bacterial resistance: Spectinomycin, 50 μg/mL
  Growth temperature: 37°C
  Growth strain: DH10B
  Copy number: High Copy
Gene/Insert
  Gene/Insert name: STK3
  Species: H. sapiens (human)
  Insert size (bp): 1473
  GenBank ID: NM_006281.3
  Entrez Gene: STK3 (a.k.a. KRS1, MST2)
  Cloning method: Gateway Cloning
  Sequencing primers: 5′ M13F 23-mer (5'-CCCAGTCACGACGTTGTAAAACG); 3′ attLR 23-mer (5'-TAACATCAGAGATTTTGAGACAC)
Terms and licenses: Academic/Nonprofit Terms; Industry Terms: Not Available to Industry
How to cite: R777-E338 Hs.STK3-nostop was a gift from Dominic Esposito (Addgene plasmid # 70622 ; http://n2t.net/addgene:70622 ; RRID:Addgene_70622)
