>Addgene plasmid #70622 | R777-E338 Hs.STK3-nostop | addgene partial sequence | sequence record 132077 | pCR8_R1 5'-cgaaccgaacaggcttatgt-3'
GGTGTGCGTCACCCGGCAACCTTGGGTAGCAGCGAAGTCGAGGCATTTCTGTCCTGGCTGGTCTAGAGGA
TCTAAGCTTGCATGCAAATAATGATTTTATTTTGACTGATAGTGACCTGTTCGTTGCAACAAATTGATAA
GCAATGCTTTCCTATAATGCCAACTTTGTACAAGAAAGTTGAAAAGTTTTGCTGCCTTCTTTTCTTTGCA
TCCATCGCATCCAGAATGGGCTGTCTTTTCGCAGTGTATCTCTGACGAAGTTCTTCTATCTCCCGTTCCA
TCATGGGGTCCAGTGCTTTTAACCGCATCTGTAGTTCTTCTAAACTTAGATTTTTCAAAAAGTCAAAGTC
TCCATCTTGAGGAACTTTCCAGTTATCAGGAAAAACGTTTTTGGACATAGGGAAGGGTTCATGCATGTTC
TGATTACAGTTTTCGTGACTCTTATTCTTGAAGTCTTGCTTATCAAAGTAGTCCATGAAAGATGGTCTTT
GTACTTGTGGTGAGGTTGCATTTCTTTTCATAGTTCCATCTTCTTCTTCCTCATCCTCACTGTTTATCAC
CATGGTCCCCAAGTCGGATTCCAACATCGTGCTATTATGTTCAATCATGGTCTGGGCCCCTTCACTCATC
GTGCTTGTGGCCCGCATGGTGCCCACACTCTCCACACTAGTCTTCACCATGGTGTGGGAATCCAGCTCAT
CTTCATCCGAATTTTCTTCTTCCTCTTCCAATTCTCGTTGCTGTTCCTCATGTCTTTTAGCTTTGATCTC
CATAGCTTCTGTGATCAGGTCTCTTAATATTGATACAGGTTTGGCATTCTTGATAAAAGGATGCTGTAAA
AGTTGTGTTGCAGTAGCTCTCTGCTCAGGATTCTTCACCAAACACTTTTTAACAAAATCGGTGAAATCAT
CGGACCAAAGTTCTGGCTTTCTGAATGTTGGTGGTGGATTTGTGGGAATCATAAAAATAGCCCTCATTGG
ATGTATATCAGCATAAGGAGGTTTTCCTTCAGCCATTTCTATAGAAGTAATGCCAAGGGACCAGATGTCG
GCCACACAGTTATAGCCTATTTCTTGAATCACCTCAGGAGCCATCCAAAATGGAGTTCCTATTACAGTAT
TGCGTTTTGCCATTG
